Addgene plasmid #85031: CMV-N 197 E6
Purpose: N- Flag/HA tagged HPV 197 E6
Depositing lab: Karl Munger. Depositing organization: Tufts University. Publication: Proteomic analysis of the gamma human papillomavirus type 197 E6 and E7 associated cellular proteins. Grace M, Munger K. Virology. 2016 Oct 20;500:71-81. doi: 10.1016/j.virol.2016.10.010. PubMed 27771561.
Backbone
  Vector backbone: CMV bam neo
  Backbone size w/o insert (bp): 6600
  Total vector size (bp): 7044
  Vector type: Mammalian Expression
  Selectable markers: Neomycin (select with G418)
Growth in bacteria
  Bacterial resistance: Ampicillin, 100 μg/mL
  Growth temperature: 37°C
  Growth strain: DH5alpha
  Copy number: High Copy
Gene/Insert
  Gene/Insert name: HPV 197 E6
  Species: HPV 197
  Insert size (bp): 444
  Mutation: Codon optimized for expression
  Promoter: CMV
  Tag / fusion protein: Flag (N terminal on backbone); HA (N terminal on backbone)
  Cloning method: Restriction Enzyme; 5′ cloning site BamHI (not destroyed); 3′ cloning site BamHI (not destroyed)
  Sequencing primers: 5′ Bglobin-intron-F; 3′ Bglobin-pA-R
Resource information
  A portion of this plasmid was derived from a plasmid made by: Original template DNA was synthesized by Genscript as a codon-optimized version of HPV 197 E7.
Terms and licenses: Academic/Nonprofit Terms; Industry Terms: Not Available to Industry
How to cite: CMV-N 197 E6 was a gift from Karl Munger (Addgene plasmid # 85031 ; http://n2t.net/addgene:85031 ; RRID:Addgene_85031)
