[The description below was written by a language model from this plasmid's Addgene catalogue record and pLannotate feature annotations shown in this document.]
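Description:
CMV-N 197 E6 is a mammalian expression plasmid built on the CMV bam neo backbone that produces the E6 protein of the gamma human papillomavirus type 197 with amino-terminal FLAG and HA epitope tags. The E6 open reading frame, a 444 bp codon-optimized synthetic sequence, was inserted at a single BamHI site that is retained on both sides. The feature table does not annotate the insert itself, but the unannotated gap between the tag sequences and the downstream β-globin elements is where it would lie. Transcription is driven by the human cytomegalovirus immediate early enhancer and promoter, followed by a rabbit β-globin intron, which generally improves mRNA processing and expression. The backbone-encoded FLAG and HA tags come next, and the message is terminated by a residual β-globin exon fragment and the rabbit β-globin polyadenylation signal.

The plasmid is propagated in E. coli through a high-copy ColE1/pUC-type origin with ampicillin selection via β-lactamase. For stable selection in mammalian cells, a separate cassette places the Tn5-derived neomycin phosphotransferase gene under the HSV thymidine kinase promoter and polyadenylation signal, conferring G418 resistance. Flanking fragments of the Tn5 transposase and ble genes, along with pieces of lacI, lacZα, rop and bom, appear to be nonfunctional remnants of the vector's construction history. The assembled sequence is 7,033 nt, slightly shorter than the 7,044 bp catalogue size. The record's provenance note says the synthesized template was a codon-optimized HPV 197 E7, which conflicts with the stated E6 insert. The tandem epitope tags suit affinity purification of E6 complexes, consistent with the associated proteomic study of cellular proteins bound by HPV 197 E6 and E7.
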