Features (pLannotate 1.2.2; 23 found; start..end, strand, type, name):
      1..380     +  enhancer       CMV enhancer: human cytomegalovirus immediate early enhancer
    381..584     +  promoter       CMV promoter: human cytomegalovirus (CMV) immediate early promoter
    696..1268    +  intron         β-globin intron: intron from rabbit β-globin gene
   1341..1361    +  CDS            FLAG (fragment): FLAG® epitope tag, followed by an enterokinase cleavage site
   1374..1400    +  CDS            3xHA (fragment): three tandem HA epitope tags
   1869..1946    +  CDS            HBB (fragment): HBB_PONPY - Experimental evidence at transcript level: Swiss-Prot protein existence level 2. Involved in oxygen transport from the lung to the various peripheral tissues. From Pongo pygmaeus (Bornean orangutan).
   2017..2072    +  polyA_signal   β-globin poly(A) signal: rabbit β-globin polyadenylation signal (Gil and Proudfoot, 1987)
   2454..2470    -  protein_bind   lac operator: The lac repressor binds to the lac operator to inhibit transcription in E. coli. This inhibition can be relieved by adding lactose or isopropyl-β-D-thiogalactopyranoside (IPTG). lac repressor encoded by lacI
   2478..2508    -  promoter       lac promoter: promoter for the E. coli lac operon
   2523..2544    -  protein_bind   CAP binding site: CAP binding activates transcription in the presence of cAMP. E. coli catabolite activator protein
   2557..2649    -  CDS            lacI (fragment): lac repressor; lacI; The lac repressor binds to the lac operator to inhibit transcription in E. coli. This inhibition can be relieved by adding lactose or isopropyl-β-D-thiogalactopyranoside (IPTG).
   2832..3420    -  rep_origin     ori: high-copy-number ColE1/pMB1/pBR322/pUC origin of replication
   3591..4451    -  CDS            AmpR: β-lactamase; bla; confers resistance to ampicillin, carbenicillin, and related antibiotics
   4452..4557    -  promoter       AmpR promoter: bla
   4652..4687    +  CDS            rop (fragment): Rop protein, which maintains plasmids at low copy number; rop
   4789..4888    +  misc_feature   bom (fragment): basis of mobility region from pBR322
   4894..5049    -  CDS            lacZα (fragment): LacZα fragment of β-galactosidase; lacZ fragment
   5053..5376    +  CDS            tnpA (fragment): TN5P_ECOLX - Also known as tnp. Experimental evidence at protein level: Swiss-Prot protein existence level 1. Mediates transposition of transposon Tn5 by a 'cut and paste' mechanism. First, the monomeric transposase binds the 19 bp inverted DNA repeats flanking the transposon. Then, dimerization of the DNA- bound transposase creates a synaptic DNA complex. After nicking of the first DNA strand, excision of the transposon proceeds through a series of intermediates. The transposase then mediates the insertion of the transposon at a new site by strand transfer. The activity of the wild- type tran
   5459..5604    +  promoter       HSV TK promoter: herpes simplex virus thymidine kinase promoter
   5661..6452    +  CDS            neo: KKA2_KLEPN - Also known as kan, nptII. Experimental evidence at protein level: Swiss-Prot protein existence level 1. Resistance to kanamycin, neomycin, paromomycin, ribostamycin, butirosin and gentamicin B. From Klebsiella pneumoniae.
   6476..6631    +  CDS            ble (fragment): BLE_KLEPN - Experimental evidence at protein level: Swiss-Prot protein existence level 1. Binding protein with a strong affinity to the bleomycin family of antibiotics. Binds to CL990; an antimitotic-antibiotic compound. From Klebsiella pneumoniae.
   6693..6740    +  polyA_signal   HSV TK poly(A) signal: herpes simplex virus thymidine kinase polyadenylation signal (Cole and Stacy, 1985)
   6832..6848    -  polyA_signal   bGH poly(A) signal (fragment): bovine growth hormone polyadenylation signal
>Addgene plasmid #85031 | CMV-N 197 E6 | addgene full sequence | sequence record 166408 | Addgene assembled full plasmid sequence
GACATTGATTATTGACTAGTTATTAATAGTAATCAATTACGGGGTCATTAGTTCATAGCCCATATATGGA
GTTCCGCGTTACATAACTTACGGTAAATGGCCCGCCTGGCTGACCGCCCAACGACCCCCGCCCATTGACG
TCAATAATGACGTATGTTCCCATAGTAACGCCAATAGGGACTTTCCATTGACGTCAATGGGTGGAGTATT
TACGGTAAACTGCCCACTTGGCAGTACATCAAGTGTATCATATGCCAAGTACGCCCCCTATTGACGTCAA
TGACGGTAAATGGCCCGCCTGGCATTATGCCCAGTACATGACCTTATGGGACTTTCCTACTTGGCAGTAC
ATCTACGTATTAGTCATCGCTATTACCATGGTGATGCGGTTTTGGCAGTACATCAATGGGCGTGGATAGC
GGTTTGACTCACGGGGATTTCCAAGTCTCCACCCCATTGACGTCAATGGGAGTTTGTTTTGGCACCAAAA
TCAACGGGACTTTCCAAAATGTCGTAACAACTCCGCCCCATTGACGCAAATGGGCGGTAGGCGTGTACGG
TGGGAGGTCTATATAAGCAGAGCTCGTTTAGTGAACCGTCAGATCGCCTGGAGACGCCATCCACGCTGTT
TTGACCTCCATAGAAGACACCGGGACCGATCCAGCCTCCGGTCGACCGATCCTGAGAACTTCAGGGTGAG
TTTGGGGACCCTTGATTGTTCTTTCTTTTTCGCTATTGTAAAATTCATGTTATATGGAGGGGGCAAAGTT
TTCAGGGTGTTGTTTAGAATGGGAAGATGTCCCTTGTATCACCATGGACCCTCATGATAATTTTGTTTCT
TTCACTTTCTACTCTGTTGACAACCATTGTCTCCTCTTATTTTCTTTTCATTTTCTGTAACTTTTTCGTT
AAACTTTAGCTTGCATTTGTAACGAATTTTTAAATTCACTTTTGTTTATTTGTCAGATTGTAAGTACTTT
CTCTAATCACTTTTTTTTCAAGGCACTCAGGGTATATTATATTGTACTTCAGCACAGTTTTAGAGAACAA
TTGTTATAATTAAATGATAAGGTAGAATATTTCTGCATATAAATTCTGGCTGGCGTGGAAATATTCTTAT
TGGTAGAAACAACTACACCCTGGTCATCATCCTGCCTTTCTCTTTATGGTTACAATGATATACACTGTTT
GAGATGAGGATAAAATACTCTGAGTCCAAACCGGGCCCCTCTGCTAACCATGTTCATGCCTTCTTCTCTT
TCCTACAGCTCCTGGGCAACGTGCTGGTTGTTGTGCTGTCTCATCATTTTGGCAAAGAATTCCTCGACGG
ATCTATGGACTACAAGGATGACGATGACAAGCTCGATGGAGGATACCCATACGATGTTCCAGATTACGCT
GATATCGGATCCATGGAGCCCCTGCTGAAGCCTCTGAGTATTGATGAGTATTGTAACTATTTCCACATTG
ATTCCCTGTATCTGACCCTGCCCTGTATTTTCTGCCACAACATCATTGACAGCCTGCAGCTGACCATCTT
TCAGCGGAGACAGCTGTCCCTGGTGTGGAGGGGGGATAATTGTTTCGCCGCTTGCCTGTCTTGTATCGCA
AACGTGGCCAAGCTGGAGCGCAACAAGTACTTTCAGTGCCTGGTCAAGGGCGACTATATTGAACATTGTA
CCCAGACACCCCTGCAGAACCTGCTGGTCCGATGCCTGTTCTGTATGGCTCTGCTGGGCGGGGACGAGAA
AATCGATGTGATTGCCAGCGGAGAAAACTTCTACCTGGTGCGGGGCGCTTGGAAGAGTGTCTGTAGAAAC
TGTAGCCAGAACGCTTGGGGAGAAAGTAATAACTAAGGATCCGTCGAGGAATTCACTCCTCAGGTGCAGG
CTGCCTATCAGAAGGTGGTGGCTGGTGTGGCCAATGCCCTGGCTCACAAATACCACTGAGATCTTTTTCC
CTCTGCCAAAAATTATGGGGACATCATGAAGCCCCTTGAGCATCTGACTTCTGGCTAATAAAGGAAATTT
ATTTTCATTGCAATAGTGTGTTGGAATTTTTTGTGTCTCTCACTCGGAAGGACATATGGGAGGGCAAATC
ATTTAAAACATCAGAATGAGTATTTGGTTTAGAGTTTGGCAACATATGCCCATATGCTGGCTGCCATGAA
CAAAGGTTGGCTATAAAGAGGTCATCAGTATATGAAACAGCCCCCTGCTGTCCATTCCTTATTCCATAGA
AAAGCCTTGACTTGAGGTTAGATTTTTTTTATATTTTGTTTTGTGTTATTTTTTTCTTTAACATCCCTAA
AATTTTCCTTACATGTTTTACTAGCCAGATTTTTCCTCCTCTCCTGACTACTCCCAGTCATAGCTGTCCC
TCTTCTCTTATGGAGATCCCTCGACGGATCGGCCGCAATTCGTAATCATGTCATAGCTGTTTCCTGTGTG
AAATTGTTATCCGCTCACAATTCCACACAACATACGAGCCGGAAGCATAAAGTGTAAAGCCTGGGGTGCC
TAATGAGTGAGCTAACTCACATTAATTGCGTTGCGCTCACTGCCCGCTTTCCAGTCGGGAAACCTGTCGT
GCCAGCTGCATTAATGAATCGGCCAACGCGCGGGGAGAGGCGGTTTGCGTATTGGGCGCTCTTCCGCTTC
CTCGCTCACTGACTCGCTGCGCTCGGTCGTTCGGCTGCGGCGAGCGGTATCAGCTCACTCAAAGGCGGTA
ATACGGTTATCCACAGAATCAGGGGATAACGCAGGAAAGAACATGTGAGCAAAAGGCCAGCAAAAGGCCA
GGAACCGTAAAAAGGCCGCGTTGCTGGCGTTTTTCCATAGGCTCCGCCCCCCTGACGAGCATCACAAAAA
TCGACGCTCAAGTCAGAGGTGGCGAAACCCGACAGGACTATAAAGATACCAGGCGTTTCCCCCTGGAAGC
TCCCTCGTGCGCTCTCCTGTTCCGACCCTGCCGCTTACCGGATACCTGTCCGCCTTTCTCCCTTCGGGAA
GCGTGGCGCTTTCTCATAGCTCACGCTGTAGGTATCTCAGTTCGGTGTAGGTCGTTCGCTCCAAGCTGGG
CTGTGTGCACGAACCCCCCGTTCAGCCCGACCGCTGCGCCTTATCCGGTAACTATCGTCTTGAGTCCAAC
CCGGTAAGACACGACTTATCGCCACTGGCAGCAGCCACTGGTAACAGGATTAGCAGAGCGAGGTATGTAG
GCGGTGCTACAGAGTTCTTGAAGTGGTGGCCTAACTACGGCTACACTAGAAGAACAGTATTTGGTATCTG
CGCTCTGCTGAAGCCAGTTACCTTCGGAAAAAGAGTTGGTAGCTCTTGATCCGGCAAACAAACCACCGCT
GGTAGCGGTGGTTTTTTTGTTTGCAAGCAGCAGATTACGCGCAGAAAAAAAGGATCTCAAGAAGATCCTT
TGATCTTTTCTACGGGGTCTGACGCTCAGTGGAACGAAAACTCACGTTAAGGGATTTTGGTCATGAGATT
ATCAAAAAGGATCTTCACCTAGATCCTTTTAAATTAAAAATGAAGTTTTAAATCAATCTAAAGTATATAT
GAGTAAACTTGGTCTGACAGTTACCAATGCTTAATCAGTGAGGCACCTATCTCAGCGATCTGTCTATTTC
GTTCATCCATAGTTGCCTGACTCCCCGTCGTGTAGATAACTACGATACGGGAGGGCTTACCATCTGGCCC
CAGTGCTGCAATGATACCGCGAGACCCACGCTCACCGGCTCCAGATTTATCAGCAATAAACCAGCCAGCC
GGAAGGGCCGAGCGCAGAAGTGGTCCTGCAACTTTATCCGCCTCCATCCAGTCTATTAATTGTTGCCGGG
AAGCTAGAGTAAGTAGTTCGCCAGTTAATAGTTTGCGCAACGTTGTTGCCATTGCTACAGGCATCGTGGT
GTCACGCTCGTCGTTTGGTATGGCTTCATTCAGCTCCGGTTCCCAACGATCAAGGCGAGTTACATGATCC
CCCATGTTGTGCAAAAAAGCGGTTAGCTCCTTCGGTCCTCCGATCGTTGTCAGAAGTAAGTTGGCCGCAG
TGTTATCACTCATGGTTATGGCAGCACTGCATAATTCTCTTACTGTCATGCCATCCGTAAGATGCTTTTC
TGTGACTGGTGAGTACTCAACCAAGTCATTCTGAGAATAGTGTATGCGGCGACCGAGTTGCTCTTGCCCG
GCGTCAATACGGGATAATACCGCGCCACATAGCAGAACTTTAAAAGTGCTCATCATTGGAAAACGTTCTT
CGGGGCGAAAACTCTCAAGGATCTTACCGCTGTTGAGATCCAGTTCGATGTAACCCACTCGTGCACCCAA
CTGATCTTCAGCATCTTTTACTTTCACCAGCGTTTCTGGGTGAGCAAAAACAGGAAGGCAAAATGCCGCA
AAAAAGGGAATAAGGGCGACACGGAAATGTTGAATACTCATACTCTTCCTTTTTCTAATATTATTGAAGC
ATTTATCAGGGTTATTGTCTCATGAGCGGATACATATTTGAATGTATTTAGAAAAATAAACAAATAGGGG
TTCCGCGCACATTTCCCCGAAAAGTGCCACCTGACGTCTAAGAAACCATTATTATCATGACATTAACCTA
TAAAAATAGGCGTATCACGAGGCCCTTTCGTCTCGCGCGTTTCGGTGATGACGGTGAAAACCTCTGACAC
ATGCAGCTCCCGGAGACGGTCACAGCTTGTCTGTAAGCGGATGCCGGGAGCAGACAAGCCCGTCAGGGCG
CGTCAGCGGGTGTTGGCGGGTGTCGGGGCTGGCTTAACTATGCGGCATCAGAGCAGATTGTACTGAGAGT
GCACCATATGCGGTGTGAAATACCGCACAGATGCGTAAGGAGAAAATACCGCATCAGGCGCCATTCGCCA
TTCAGGCTGCGCAACTGTTGGGAAGGGCGATCGGTGCGGGCCTCTTCGCTATTACGCCAGCTGGCGGAAA
GGGGGATGTGCTGCAAGGCGATTAAGTTGGGTAACGCCAGGGTTTTCCCAGTCACGACGTTGTAAAACGA
CGGCCAGTGCCAAGCTTCACGCTGCCGCAAGCACTCAGGGCGCAAGGGCTGCTAAAGGAAGCGGAACACG
TAGAAAGCCAGTCCGCAGAAACGGTGCTGACCCCGGATGAATGTCAGCTACTGGGCTATCTGGACAAGGG
AAAACGCAAGCGCAAAGAGAAAGCAGGTAGCTTGCAGTGGGCTTACATGGCGATAGCTAGACTGGGCGGT
TTTATGGACAGCAAGCGAACCGGAATTGCCAGCTGGGGCGCCCTCTGGTAAGGTTGGGAAGCCCTGCAAA
GTAAACTGGATGGCTTTCTTGCCGCCAAGGATCTGATGGCGCAGGGGATCAAGATCCTGCTTCATCCCCG
TGGCCCGTTGCTCGCGTTTGCTGGCGGTGTCCCCGGAAGAAATATATTTGCATGTCTTTAGTTCTATGAT
GACACAAACCCCGCCCAGCGTCTTGTCATTGGCGAATTCGAACACGCAGATGCAGTCGGGGCGGCGCGGT
CCCAGGTCCACTTCGCATATTAAGGTGACGCGTGTGGCCTCGAACACCGAGCGACCCTGCAGCGACCCGC
TTAACAGCGTCAACAGCGTGCCGCAGATCTGATCAAGAGACAGGATGAGGATCGTTTCGCATGATTGAAC
AAGATGGATTGCACGCAGGTTCTCCGGCCGCTTGGGTGGAGAGGCTATTCGGCTATGACTGGGCACAACA
GACAATCGGCTGCTCTGATGCCGCCGTGTTCCGGCTGTCAGCGCAGGGGCGCCCGGTTCTTTTTGTCAAG
ACCGACCTGTCCGGTGCCCTGAATGAACTGCAGGACGAGGCAGCGCGGCTATCGTGGCTGGCCACGACGG
GCGTTCCTTGCGCAGCTGTGCTCGACGTTGTCACTGAAGCGGGAAGGGACTGGCTGCTATTGGGCGAAGT
GCCGGGGCAGGATCTCCTGTCATCTCACCTTGCTCCTGCCGAGAAAGTATCCATCATGGCTGATGCAATG
CGGCGGCTGCATACGCTTGATCCGGCTACCTGCCCATTCGACCACCAAGCGAAACATCGCATCGAGCGAG
CACGTACTCGGATGGAAGCCGGTCTTGTCGATCAGGATGATCTGGACGAAGAGCATCAGGGGCTCGCGCC
AGCCGAACTGTTCGCCAGGCTCAAGGCGCGCATGCCCGACGGCGAGGATCTCGTCGTGACCCATGGCGAT
GCCTGCTTGCCGAATATCATGGTGGAAAATGGCCGCTTTTCTGGATTCATCGACTGTGGCCGGCTGGGTG
TGGCGGACCGCTATCAGGACATAGCGTTGGCTACCCGTGATATTGCTGAAGAGCTTGGCGGCGAATGGGC
TGACCGCTTCCTCGTGCTTTACGGTATCGCCGCTCCCGATTCGCAGCGCATCGCCTTCTATCGCCTTCTT
GACGAGTTCTTCTGAGCGGGACTCTGGGGTTCGAAATGACCGACCAAGCGACGCCCAACCTGCCATCACG
AGATTTCGATTCCACCGCCGCCTTCTATGAAAGGTTGGGCTTCGGAATCGTTTTCCGGGACGCCGGCTGG
ATGATCCTCCAGCGCGGGGATCTCATGCTGGAGTTCTTCGCCCACCCCGGGAGATGGGGGAGGCTAACTG
AAACACGGAAGGAGACAATACCGGAAGGAACCCGCGCTATGACGGCAATAAAAAGACAGAATAAAACGCA
CGGTGTTGGGTCGTTTGTTCATAAACGCGGGGTTCGGTCCCAGGGCTGGCACTCTGTCGATACCCCCACC
GAGACCCCATTGGGGCCAATACGCCCGCGTTTCTTCCTTTTCCCCACCCCACCCCCCAAGTTCGGGTGAA
GGCCCAGGGCTCGCAGCCAACGTCGGGGCGGCAAGCCCTGCCATAGCCACGGGCCCCGTGGGTTAGGGAC
GGCGGATCGCGGCCCTCTAGAGAGCTTGGCCCATTGCATACGTTGTATCCATATCATAATATGTACATTT
ATATTGGCTCATGTCCAACATTACCGCCATGTT
