>Addgene plasmid #85031 | CMV-N 197 E6 | depositor partial sequence | sequence record 163964 | Forward sequence of insert with vector at both ends
TTCCTCGACGGATCTATGGACTACAAGGATGACGATGACAAGCTCGATGGAGGATACCCATACGATGTTC
CAGATTACGCTGATATCGGATCCATGGAGCCCCTGCTGAAGCCTCTGAGTATTGATGAGTATTGTAACTA
TTTCCACATTGATTCCCTGTATCTGACCCTGCCCTGTATTTTCTGCCACAACATCATTGACAGCCTGCAG
CTGACCATCTTTCAGCGGAGACAGCTGTCCCTGGTGTGGAGGGGGGATAATTGTTTCGCCGCTTGCCTGT
CTTGTATCGCAAACGTGGCCAAGCTGGAGCGCAACAAGTACTTTCAGTGCCTGGTCAAGGGCGACTATAT
TGAACATTGTACCCAGACACCCCTGCAGAACCTGCTGGTCCGATGCCTGTTCTGTATGGCTCTGCTGGGC
GGGGACGAGAAAATCGATGTGATTGCCAGCGGAGAAAACTTCTACCTGGTGCGGGGCGCTTGGAAGAGTG
TCTGTAGAAACTGTAGCCAGAACGCTTGGGGAGAAAGTAATAACTAAGGATCCGTCGAGGAATTCACTCC
