>Addgene plasmid #85031 | CMV-N 197 E6 | addgene partial sequence | sequence record 166405 | Bglob-intron-F 5'-ctggtcatcatcctgccttt-3'
CACTGTTTGAGATGAGGATAAAATACTCTGAGTCCAAACCGGGCCCCTCTGCTAACCATGTTCATGCCTT
CTTCTCTTTCCTACAGCTCCTGGGCAACGTGCTGGTTGTTGTGCTGTCTCATCATTTTGGCAAAGAATTC
CTCGACGGATCTATGGACTACAAGGATGACGATGACAAGCTCGATGGAGGATACCCATACGATGTTCCAG
ATTACGCTGATATCGGATCCATGGAGCCCCTGCTGAAGCCTCTGAGTATTGATGAGTATTGTAACTATTT
CCACATTGATTCCCTGTATCTGACCCTGCCCTGTATTTTCTGCCACAACATCATTGACAGCCTGCAGCTG
ACCATCTTTCAGCGGAGACAGCTGTCCCTGGTGTGGAGGGGGGATAATTGTTTCGCCGCTTGCCTGTCTT
GTATCGCAAACGTGGCCAAGCTGGAGCGCAACAAGTACTTTCAGTGCCTGGTCAAGGGCGACTATATTGA
ACATTGTACCCAGACACCCCTGCAGAACCTGCTGGTCCGATGCCTGTTCTGTATGGCTCTGCTGGGCGGG
GACGAGAAAATCGATGTGATTGCCAGCGGAGAAAACTTCTACCTGGTGCGGGGCGCTTGGAAGAGTGTCT
GTAGAAACTGTAGCCAGAACGCTTGGGGAGAAAGTAATAACTAAGGATCCGTCGAGGAATTCACTCCTCA
GGTGCAGGCTGCCTATCAGAAGGTGGTGGCTGGTGTGGCCAATGCCCTGGCTCACAAATACCACTGAGAT
CTTTTTCCCTCTGCCAAAAATTATGGGGACATCATGAAGCCCCTTGAGCATCTGACTTCTGGCTAATAAA
GGA
