>Addgene plasmid #85031 | CMV-N 197 E6 | addgene partial sequence | sequence record 166407 | pBR322ori-F 5'-GGGAAACGCCTGGTATCTTT-3'
GCCACCTCTGACTTGAGCGTCGATTTTTGTGATGCTCGTCAGGGGGGCGGAGCCTATGGAAAAACGCCAG
CAACGCGGCCTTTTTACGGTTCCTGGCCTTTTGCTGGCCTTTTGCTCACATGTTCTTTCCTGCGTTATCC
CCTGATTCTGTGGATAACCGTATTACCGCCTTTGAGTGAGCTGATACCGCTCGCCGCAGCCGAACGACCG
AGCGCAGCGAGTCAGTGAGCGAGGAAGCGGAAGAGCGCCCAATACGCAAACCGCCTCTCCCCGCGCGTTG
GCCGATTCATTAATGCAGCTGGCACGACAGGTTTCCCGACTGGAAAGCGGGCAGTGAGCGCAACGCAATT
AATGTGAGTTAGCTCACTCATTAGGCACCCCAGGCTTTACACTTTATGCTTCCGGCTCGTATGTTGTGTG
GAATTGTGAGCGGATAACAATTTCACACAGGAAACAGCTATGACATGATTACGAATTGCGGCCGATCCGT
CGAGGGATCTCCATAAGAGAAGAGGGACAGCTATGACTGGGAGTAGTCAGGAGAGGAGGAAAAATCTGGC
TAGTAAAACATGTAAGGAAAATTTTAGGGATGTTAAAGAAAAAAATAACACAAAACAAAATATAAAAAAA
ATCTAACCTCAAGTCAAGGCTTTTCTATGGAATAAGGAATGGACAGCAGGGGGCTGTTTCATATACTGAT
GACCTCTTTATAGCCAACCTTTGTTCATGGCAGCCAGCATATGGGCATATGTTGCCAAACTCTAAACCAA
ATACTCATTCTGATGTTTTAAATGATTTGCCCTCCCATATGTCCTTCCGAGTGAGAGACACAAAAA
